>Addgene plasmid #75782 | HK3 gRNA (BRDN0001149156) | addgene full sequence | sequence record 184556 | Addgene Assembled Sequence
CCCGGGTGCAAAGATGGATAAAGTTTTAAACAGAGAGGAATCTTTGCAGCTAATGGACCTTCTAGGTCTT
GAAAGGAGTGGGAATTGGCTCCGGTGCCCGTCAGTGGGCAGAGCGCACATCGCCCACAGTCCCCGAGAAG
TTGGGGGGAGGGGTCGGCAATTGATCCGGTGCCTAGAGAAGGTGGCGCGGGGTAAACTGGGAAAGTGATG
TCGTGTACTGGCTCCGCCTTTTTCCCGAGGGTGGGGGAGAACCGTATATAAGTGCAGTAGTCGCCGTGAA
CGTTCTTTTTCGCAACGGGTTTGCCGCCAGAACACAGGTAAGTGCCGTGTGTGGTTCCCGCGGGCCTGGC
CTCTTTACGGGTTATGGCCCTTGCGTGCCTTGAATTACTTCCACCTGGCTGCAGTACGTGATTCTTGATC
CCGAGCTTCGGGTTGGAAGTGGGTGGGAGAGTTCGAGGCCTTGCGCTTAAGGAGCCCCTTCGCCTCGTGC
TTGAGTTGAGGCCTGGCCTGGGCGCTGGGGCCGCCGCGTGCGAATCTGGTGGCACCTTCGCGCCTGTCTC
GCTGCTTTCGATAAGTCTCTAGCCATTTAAAATTTTTGATGACCTGCTGCGACGCTTTTTTTCTGGCAAG
ATAGTCTTGTAAATGCGGGCCAAGATCTGCACACTGGTATTTCGGTTTTTGGGGCCGCGGGCGGCGACGG
GGCCCGTGCGTCCCAGCGCACATGTTCGGCGAGGCGGGGCCTGCGAGCGCGGCCACCGAGAATCGGACGG
GGGTAGTCTCAAGCTGGCCGGCCTGCTCTGGTGCCTGGCCTCGCGCCGCCGTGTATCGCCCCGCCCTGGG
CGGCAAGGCTGGCCCGGTCGGCACCAGTTGCGTGAGCGGAAAGATGGCCGCTTCCCGGCCCTGCTGCAGG
GAGCTCAAAATGGAGGACGCGGCGCTCGGGAGAGCGGGCGGGTGAGTCACCCACACAAAGGAAAAGGGCC
TTTCCGTCCTCAGCCGTCGCTTCATGTGACTCCACGGAGTACCGGGCGCCGTCCAGGCACCTCGATTAGT
TCTCGAGCTTTTGGAGTACGTCGTCTTTAGGTTGGGGGGAGGGGTTTTATGCGATGGAGTTTCCCCACAC
TGAGTGGGTGGAGACTGAAGTTAGGCCAGCTTGGCACTTGATGTAATTCTCCTTGGAATTTGCCCTTTTT
GAGTTTGGATCTTGGTTCATTCTCAAGCCTCAGACAGTGGTTCAAAGTTTTTTTCTTCCATTTCAGGTGT
CGTGACGTACGGCCACCATGACCGAGTACAAGCCCACGGTGCGCCTCGCCACCCGCGACGACGTCCCCAG
GGCCGTACGCACCCTCGCCGCCGCGTTCGCCGACTACCCCGCCACGCGCCACACCGTCGATCCGGACCGC
CACATCGAGCGGGTCACCGAGCTGCAAGAACTCTTCCTCACGCGCGTCGGGCTCGACATCGGCAAGGTGT
GGGTCGCGGACGACGGCGCCGCCGTGGCGGTCTGGACCACGCCGGAGAGCGTCGAAGCGGGGGCGGTGTT
CGCCGAGATCGGCCCGCGCATGGCCGAGTTGAGCGGTTCCCGGCTGGCCGCGCAGCAACAGATGGAAGGC
CTCCTGGCGCCGCACCGGCCCAAGGAGCCCGCGTGGTTCCTGGCCACCGTCGGAGTCTCGCCCGACCACC
AGGGCAAGGGTCTGGGCAGCGCCGTCGTGCTCCCCGGAGTGGAGGCGGCCGAGCGCGCCGGGGTGCCCGC
CTTCCTGGAGACCTCCGCGCCCCGCAACCTCCCCTTCTACGAGCGGCTCGGCTTCACCGTCACCGCCGAC
GTCGAGGTGCCCGAAGGACCGCGCACCTGGTGCATGACCCGCAAGCCCGGTGCCTGAACGCGTTAAGTCG
ACAATCAACCTCTGGATTACAAAATTTGTGAAAGATTGACTGGTATTCTTAACTATGTTGCTCCTTTTAC
GCTATGTGGATACGCTGCTTTAATGCCTTTGTATCATGCTATTGCTTCCCGTATGGCTTTCATTTTCTCC
TCCTTGTATAAATCCTGGTTGCTGTCTCTTTATGAGGAGTTGTGGCCCGTTGTCAGGCAACGTGGCGTGG
TGTGCACTGTGTTTGCTGACGCAACCCCCACTGGTTGGGGCATTGCCACCACCTGTCAGCTCCTTTCCGG
GACTTTCGCTTTCCCCCTCCCTATTGCCACGGCGGAACTCATCGCCGCCTGCCTTGCCCGCTGCTGGACA
GGGGCTCGGCTGTTGGGCACTGACAATTCCGTGGTGTTGTCGGGGAAATCATCGTCCTTTCCTTGGCTGC
TCGCCTGTGTTGCCACCTGGATTCTGCGCGGGACGTCCTTCTGCTACGTCCCTTCGGCCCTCAATCCAGC
GGACCTTCCTTCCCGCGGCCTGCTGCCGGCTCTGCGGCCTCTTCCGCGTCTTCGCCTTCGCCCTCAGACG
AGTCGGATCTCCCTTTGGGCCGCCTCCCCGCGTCGACTTTAAGACCAATGACTTACAAGGCAGCTGTAGA
TCTTAGCCACTTTTTAAAAGAAAAGGGGGGACTGGAAGGGCTAATTCACTCCCAACGAAGACAAGATCTG
CTTTTTGCTTGTACTGGGTCTCTCTGGTTAGACCAGATCTGAGCCTGGGAGCTCTCTGGCTAACTAGGGA
ACCCACTGCTTAAGCCTCAATAAAGCTTGCCTTGAGTGCTTCAAGTAGTGTGTGCCCGTCTGTTGTGTGA
CTCTGGTAACTAGAGATCCCTCAGACCCTTTTAGTCAGTGTGGAAAATCTCTAGCAGTACGTATAGTAGT
TCATGTCATCTTATTATTCAGTATTTATAACTTGCAAAGAAATGAATATCAGAGAGTGAGAGGAACTTGT
TTATTGCAGCTTATAATGGTTACAAATAAAGCAATAGCATCACAAATTTCACAAATAAAGCATTTTTTTC
ACTGCATTCTAGTTGTGGTTTGTCCAAACTCATCAATGTATCTTATCATGTCTGGCTCTAGCTATCCCGC
CCCTAACTCCGCCCATCCCGCCCCTAACTCCGCCCAGTTCCGCCCATTCTCCGCCCCATGGCTGACTAAT
TTTTTTTATTTATGCAGAGGCCGAGGCCGCCTCGGCCTCTGAGCTATTCCAGAAGTAGTGAGGAGGCTTT
TTTGGAGGCCTAGGGACGTACCCAATTCGCCCTATAGTGAGTCGTATTACGCGCGCTCACTGGCCGTCGT
TTTACAACGTCGTGACTGGGAAAACCCTGGCGTTACCCAACTTAATCGCCTTGCAGCACATCCCCCTTTC
GCCAGCTGGCGTAATAGCGAAGAGGCCCGCACCGATCGCCCTTCCCAACAGTTGCGCAGCCTGAATGGCG
AATGGG
[124 nt withheld, positions 3367-3490]
C
[91 nt withheld, positions 3492-3582]
A
[49 nt withheld, positions 3584-3632]
CCTTTGACGTTGGAGTCCACGTTCTTT
[37 nt withheld, positions 3660-3696]
ACCCTATCTCGGTCTATTCTTTTGATTTATAAGGGATTTTGCCGATTTCGGCCTATTGGTTAAAAAATGA
GCTGATTTAACAAAAATTTAACGCGAATTTTAACAAAATATTAACGCTTACAATTTAGGTGGCACTTTTC
GGGGAAATGTGCGCGGAACCCCTATTTGTTTATTTTTCTAAATACATTCAAATATGTATCCGCTCATGAG
ACAATAACCCTGATAAATGCTTCAATAATATTGAAAAAGGAAGAGTATGAGTATTCAACATTTCCGTGTC
GCCCTTATTCCCTTTTTTGCGGCATTTTGCCTTCCTGTTTTTGCTCACCCAGAAACGCTGGTGAAAGTAA
AAGATGCTGAAGATCAGTTGGGTGCACGAGTGGGTTACATCGAACTGGATCTCAACAGCGGTAAGATCCT
TGAGAGTTTTCGCCCCGAAGAACGTTTTCCAATGATGAGCACTTTTAAAGTTCTGCTATGTGGCGCGGTA
TTATCCCGTATTGACGCCGGGCAAGAGCAACTCGGTCGCCGCATACACTATTCTCAGAATGACTTGGTTG
AGTACTCACCAGTCACAGAAAAGCATCTTACGGATGGCATGACAGTAAGAGAATTATGCAGTGCTGCCAT
AACCATGAGTGATAACACTGCGGCCAACTTACTTCTGACAACGATCGGAGGACCGAAGGAGCTAACCGCT
TTTTTGCACAACATGGGGGATCATGTAACTCGCCTTGATCGTTGGGAACCGGAGCTGAATGAAGCCATAC
CAAACGACGAGCGTGACACCACGATGCCTGTAGCAATGGCAACAACGTTGCGCAAACTATTAACTGGCGA
ACTACTTACTCTAGCTTCCCGGCAACAATTAATAGACTGGATGGAGGCGGATAAAGTTGCAGGACCACTT
CTGCGCTCGGCCCTTCCGGCTGGCTGGTTTATTGCTGATAAATCTGGAGCCGGTGAGCGTGGGTCTCGCG
GTATCATTGCAGCACTGGGGCCAGATGGTAAGCCCTCCCGTATCGTAGTTATCTACACGACGGGGAGTCA
GGCAACTATGGATGAACGAAATAGACAGATCGCTGAGATAGGTGCCTCACTGATTAAGCATTGGTAACTG
TCAGACCAAGTTTACTCATATATACTTTAGATTGATTTAAAACTTCATTTTTAATTTAAAAGGATCTAGG
TGAAGATCCTTTTTGATAATCTCATGACCAAAATCCCTTAACGTGAGTTTTCGTTCCACTGAGCGTCAGA
CCCCGTAGAAAAGATCAAAGGATCTTCTTGAGATCCTTTTTTTCTGCGCGTAATCTGCTGCTTGCAAACA
AAAAAACCACCGCTACCAGCGGTGGTTTGTTTGCCGGATCAAGAGCTACCAACTCTTTTTCCGAAGGTAA
CTGGCTTCAGCAGAGCGCAGATACCAAATACTGTTCTTCTAGTGTAGCCGTAGTTAGGCCACCACTTCAA
GAACTCTGTAGCACCGCCTACATACCTCGCTCTGCTAATCCTGTTACCAGTGGCTGCTGCCAGTGGCGAT
AAGTCGTGTCTTACCGGGTTGGACTCAAGACGATAGTTACCGGATAAGGCGCAGCGGTCGGGCTGAACGG
GGGGTTCGTGCACACAGCCCAGCTTGGAGCGAACGACCTACACCGAACTGAGATACCTACAGCGTGAGCT
ATGAGAAAGCGCCACGCTTCCCGAAGGGAGAAAGGCGGACAGGTATCCGGTAAGCGGCAGGGTCGGAACA
GGAGAGCGCACGAGGGAGCTTCCAGGGGGAAACGCCTGGTATCTTTATAGTCCTGTCGGGTTTCGCCACC
TCTGACTTGAGCGTCGATTTTTGTGATGCTCGTCAGGGGGGCGGAGCCTATGGAAAAACGCCAGCAACGC
GGCCTTTTTACGGTTCCTGGCCTTTTGCTGGCCTTTTGCTCACATGTTCTTTCCTGCGTTATCCCCTGAT
TCTGTGGATAACCGTATTACCGCCTTTGAGTGAGCTGATACCGCTCGCCGCAGCCGAACGACCGAGCGCA
GCGAGTCAGTGAGCGAGGAAGCGGAAGAGCGCCCAATACGCAAACCGCCTCTCCCCGCGCGTTGGCCGAT
TCATTAATGCAGCTGGCACGACAGGTTTCCCGACTGGAAAGCGGGCAGTGAGCGCAACGCAATTAATGTG
AGTTAGCTCACTCATTAGGCACCCCAGGCTTTACACTTTATGCTTCCGGCTCGTATGTTGTGTGGAATTG
TGAGCGGATAACAATTTCACACAGGAAACAGCTATGACCATGATTACGCCAAGCGCGCAATTAACCCTCA
CTAAAGGGAACAAAAGCTGGAGCTGCAAGCTTAATGTAGTCTTATGCAATACTCTTGTAGTCTTGCAACA
TGGTAACGATGAGTTAGCAACATGCCTTACAAGGAGAGAAAAAGCACCGTGCATGCCGATTGGTGGAAGT
AAGGTGGTACGATCGTGCCTTATTAGGAAGGCAACAGACGGGTCTGACATGGATTGGACGAACCACTGAA
TTGCCGCATTGCAGAGATATTGTATTTAAGTGCCTAGCTCGATACATAAACGGGTCTCTCTGGTTAGACC
AGATCTGAGCCTGGGAGCTCTCTGGCTAACTAGGGAACCCACTGCTTAAGCCTCAATAAAGCTTGCCTTG
AGTGCTTCAAGTAGTGTGTGCCCGTCTGTTGTGTGACTCTGGTAACTAGAGATCCCTCAGACCCTTTTAG
TCAGTGTGGAAAATCTCTAGCAGTGGCGCCCGAACAGGGACTTGAAAGCGAAAGGGAAACCAGAGGAGCT
CTCTCGACGCAGGACTCGGCTTGCTGAAGCGCGCACGGCAAGAGGCGAGGGGCGGCGACTGGTGAGTACG
CCAAAAATTTTGACTAGCGGAGGCTAGAAGGAGAGAGATGGGTGCGAGAGCGTCAGTATTAAGCGGGGGA
GAATTAGATCGCGATGGGAAAAAATTCGGTTAAGGCCAGGGGGAAAGAAAAAATATAAATTAAAACATAT
AGTATGGGCAAGCAGGGAGCTAGAACGATTCGCAGTTAATCCTGGCCTGTTAGAAACATCAGAAGGCTGT
AGACAAATACTGGGACAGCTACAACCATCCCTTCAGACAGGATCAGAAGAACTTAGATCATTATATAATA
CAGTAGCAACCCTCTATTGTGTGCATCAAAGGATAGAGATAAAAGACACCAAGGAAGCTTTAGACAAGAT
AGAGGAAGAGCAAAACAAAAGTAAGACCACCGCACAGCAAGCGGCCGCTGATCTTCAGACCTGGAGGAGG
AGATATGAGGGACAATTGGAGAAGTGAATTATATAAATATAAAGTAGTAAAAATTGAACCATTAGGAGTA
GCACCCACCAAGGCAAAGAGAAGAGTGGTGCAGAGAGAAAAAAGAGCAGTGGGAATAGGAGCTTTGTTCC
TTGGGTTCTTGGGAGCAGCAGGAAGCACTATGGGCGCAGCGTCAATGACGCTGACGGTACAGGCCAGACA
ATTATTGTCTGGTATAGTGCAGCAGCAGAACAATTTGCTGAGGGCTATTGAGGCGCAACAGCATCTGTTG
CAACTCACAGTCTGGGGCATCAAGCAGCTCCAGGCAAGAATCCTGGCTGTGGAAAGATACCTAAAGGATC
AACAGCTCCTGGGGATTTGGGGTTGCTCTGGAAAACTCATTTGCACCACTGCTGTGCCTTGGAATGCTAG
TTGGAGTAATAAATCTCTGGAACAGATTTGGAATCACACGACCTGGATGGAGTGGGACAGAGAAATTAAC
AATTACACAAGCTTAATACACTCCTTAATTGAAGAATCGCAAAACCAGCAAGAAAAGAATGAACAAGAAT
TATTGGAATTAGATAAATGGGCAAGTTTGTGGAATTGGTTTAACATAACAAATTGGCTGTGGTATATAAA
ATTATTCATAATGATAGTAGGAGGCTTGGTAGGTTTAAGAATAGTTTTTGCTGTACTTTCTATAGTGAAT
AGAGTTAGGCAGGGATATTCACCATTATCGTTTCAGACCCACCTCCCAACCCCGAGGGGACCCAGAGAGG
GCCTATTTCCCATGATTCCTTCATATTTGCATATACGATACAAGGCTGTTAGAGAGATAATTAGAATTAA
TTTGACTGTAAACACAAAGATATTAGTACAAAATACGTGACGTAGAAAGTAATAATTTCTTGGGTAGTTT
GCAGTTTTAAAATTATGTTTTAAAATGGACTATCATATGCTTACCGTAACTTGAAAGTATTTCGATTTCT
TGGCTTTATATATCTTGTGGAAAGGACGAAACACCGCCAAGCCCGTCTGGTGACAAGTTTTAGAGCTAGA
AATAGCAAGTTAAAATAAGGCTAGTCCGTTATCAACTTGAAAAAGTGGCACCGAGTCGGTGCTTTTTTAA
GCTTGGCGTAACTAGATCTTGAGACAAATGGCAGTATTCATCCACAATTTTAAAAGAAAAGGGGGGATTG
GGGGGTACAGTGCAGGGGAAAGAATAGTAGACATAATAGCAACAGACATACAAACTAAAGAATTACAAAA
ACAAATTACAAAAATTCAAAATTTTCGGGTTTATTACAGGGACAGCAGAGATCCACTTTGGCGCCGGCTC
GAGGGGG
Features (pLannotate 1.2.2; 29 found; start..end, strand, type, name):
     14..80      +  CDS            small t antigen (fragment): SV40 (simian virus 40) small t antigen
    106..317     +  promoter       EF-1α core promoter: core promoter for human elongation factor EF-1α
    318..1256    +  intron         EF-1α intron A: intron upstream of the start codon of human EF-1α
   1278..1877    +  CDS            PuroR (fragment): puromycin N-acetyltransferase; pac from Streptomyces; confers resistance to puromycin
   1893..2481    +  misc_feature   WPRE: woodchuck hepatitis virus posttranscriptional regulatory element
   2532..2551    +  misc_feature   cPPT/CTS (fragment): central polypurine tract and central termination sequence of HIV-1
   2553..2786    +  LTR            3' LTR (ΔU3): self-inactivating 3' long terminal repeat (LTR) from HIV-1
   2864..2985    +  polyA_signal   SV40 poly(A) signal: SV40 polyadenylation signal
   3025..3160    +  rep_origin     SV40 ori: SV40 origin of replication
   3181..3199    -  promoter       T7 promoter: promoter for bacteriophage T7 RNA polymerase
   3207..3362    +  CDS            lacZα (fragment): LacZα fragment of β-galactosidase; lacZ fragment
   3367..3795    +  rep_origin     f1 ori (sequence partly withheld): f1 bacteriophage origin of replication; arrow indicates direction of (+) strand synthesis
   3848..3952    +  promoter       AmpR promoter: bla
   3953..4813    +  CDS            AmpR: β-lactamase; bla; confers resistance to ampicillin, carbenicillin, and related antibiotics
   4984..5572    +  rep_origin     ori: high-copy-number ColE1/pMB1/pBR322/pUC origin of replication
   5755..5847    +  CDS            lacI (fragment): lac repressor; lacI; The lac repressor binds to the lac operator to inhibit transcription in E. coli. This inhibition can be relieved by adding lactose or isopropyl-β-D-thiogalactopyranoside (IPTG).
   5860..5881    +  protein_bind   CAP binding site: CAP binding activates transcription in the presence of cAMP. E. coli catabolite activator protein
   5896..5926    +  promoter       lac promoter: promoter for the E. coli lac operon
   5934..5950    +  protein_bind   lac operator: The lac repressor binds to the lac operator to inhibit transcription in E. coli. This inhibition can be relieved by adding lactose or isopropyl-β-D-thiogalactopyranoside (IPTG). lac repressor encoded by lacI
   5995..6013    +  promoter       T3 promoter: promoter for bacteriophage T3 RNA polymerase
   6041..6267    +  promoter       RSV promoter: Rous sarcoma virus enhancer/promoter
   6268..6448    +  LTR            5' LTR (truncated): truncated 5' long terminal repeat (LTR) from HIV-1
   6495..6620    +  misc_feature   HIV-1 Ψ: packaging signal of human immunodeficiency virus type 1
   6604..6967    +  CDS            HIV-1 gag (fragment): gag protein from human immunodeficiency virus 1; gag
   7113..7346    +  misc_feature   RRE: The Rev response element (RRE) of HIV-1 allows for Rev-dependent mRNA export from the nucleus to the cytoplasm.
   7723..7749    +  CDS            Rev (fragment): human immunodeficiency virus 1 (HIV-1) Rev protein; rev; enhances nuclear export of unspliced and incompletely spliced viral mRNAs
   7753..7993    +  promoter       U6 promoter: RNA polymerase III promoter for human U6 snRNA
   8023..8098    +  misc_RNA       gRNA scaffold: guide RNA scaffold for the Streptococcus pyogenes CRISPR/Cas9 system
   8154..8271    +  misc_feature   cPPT/CTS: central polypurine tract and central termination sequence of HIV-1
