[The description below was written by a language model from this plasmid's Addgene catalogue record and pLannotate feature annotations shown in this document.]
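Description:
HK3 gRNA (BRDN0001149156) is a third-generation lentiviral guide RNA plasmid built on the lentiGuide-Puro backbone and designed to direct Streptococcus pyogenes Cas9 to the human hexokinase 3 gene (HK3, designed against the reference transcript NM_002115.2). The 8.3 kb plasmid is propagated in E. coli at high copy from a ColE1/pUC-type origin under ampicillin selection (AmpR, β-lactamase). It also carries an f1 origin, an SV40 origin and poly(A) signal, and remnants of a lac/T7/T3 cloning region in the bacterial backbone.

The lentiviral transfer cassette begins with an RSV promoter fused to a truncated HIV-1 5′ LTR, which makes genomic RNA production Tat-independent. This is followed by the Ψ packaging signal with a partial gag sequence, and the Rev response element for nuclear export of the unspliced genome. Within the provirus, a human U6 RNA polymerase III promoter drives the HK3-specific spacer joined to the SpCas9 gRNA scaffold. A cPPT/CTS element then aids nuclear import. Next, an EF-1α core promoter with its intron A expresses puromycin N-acetyltransferase for selection of transduced mammalian cells. A WPRE enhances transcript expression, and the ΔU3 3′ LTR makes the integrated vector self-inactivating.

The plasmid does not encode Cas9, so it is meant to be used with a separate Cas9 vector such as lentiCas9-Blast or in cells that already express Cas9, to knock out HK3. It is an individual clone from a human kinome gRNA collection associated with work on optimized sgRNA design rules.
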