Addgene plasmid #75782: HK3 gRNA (BRDN0001149156)
Purpose: 3rd generation lentiviral gRNA plasmid targeting human HK3
Depositing lab: John Doench & David Root. Depositing organization: Broad Institute. Publication: Optimized sgRNA design to maximize activity and minimize off-target effects of CRISPR-Cas9. Doench JG, Fusi N, Sullender M, Hegde M, Vaimberg EW, Donovan KF, Smith I, Tothova Z, Wilen C, Orchard R, Virgin HW, Listgarten J, Root DE. Nat Biotechnol. 2016 Jan 18. doi: 10.1038/nbt.3437. PubMed 26780180.
Backbone
  Vector backbone: lentiGuide-Puro
  Backbone manufacturer: Zhang Lab (Addgene plasmid # 52963)
  Vector type: Mammalian Expression, Lentiviral, CRISPR
  Selectable markers: Puromycin
Growth in bacteria
  Bacterial resistance: Ampicillin, 100 μg/mL
  Growth temperature: 37°C
  Growth strain: DH5alpha
  Copy number: High Copy
Gene/Insert
  Gene/Insert name: HK3 (alt names: HK3; NM_002115.2)
  gRNA/shRNA sequence: CCAAGCCCGTCTGGTGACAA
  Species: H. sapiens (human)
  Promoter: hU6
  Cloning method: Unknown
  Sequencing primers: 5′ U6-F; 3′ pS2-R
Terms and licenses: Academic/Nonprofit Terms; Industry Terms: Not Available to Industry
Depositor comments: The gRNA was designed to target the following Genbank reference sequence(s): NM_002115.2. Note that this plasmid does NOT contain Cas9. It should be used in conjunction with lentiCas9-Blast (Addgene #52962) or otherwise with cell lines already expressing Cas9. Browse the full kinome gRNA library at http://www.addgene.org/pooled-library/broadgpp-human-kinome/ or visit http://www.broadinstitute.org/rnai/public/ for detailed protocols and information.
How to cite: HK3 gRNA (BRDN0001149156) was a gift from John Doench & David Root (Addgene plasmid # 75782 ; http://n2t.net/addgene:75782 ; RRID:Addgene_75782)
