>Addgene plasmid #75782 | HK3 gRNA (BRDN0001149156) | depositor partial sequence | sequence record 143242 | Target Sequence
CCAAGCCCGTCTGGTGACAA
