>Addgene plasmid #75782 | HK3 gRNA (BRDN0001149156) | addgene partial sequence | sequence record 184555 | hU6-F
TACGTGACGTAGAAAGTAATAATTTCTTGGGTAGTTTGCAGTTTTAAAATTATGTTTTAAAATGGACTAT
CATATGCTTACCGTAACTTGAAAGTATTTCGATTTCTTGGCTTTATATATCTTGTGGAAAGGACGAAACA
CCGCCAAGCCCGTCTGGTGACAAGTTTTAGAGCTAGAAATAGCAAGTTAAAATAAGGCTAGTCCGTTATC
AACTTGAAAAAGTGGCACCGAGTCGGTGCTTTTTTAAGCTTGGCGTAACTAGATCTTGAGACAAATGGCA
GTATTCATCCACAATTTTAAAAGAAAAGGGGGGATTGGGGGGTACAGTGCAGGGGAAAGAATAGTAGACA
TAATAGCAACAGACATACAAACTAAAGAATTACAAAAACAAATTACAAAAATTCAAAATTTTCGGGTTTA
TTACAGGGACAGCAGAGATCCACTTTGGCGCCGGCTCGAGGGGGCCCGGGTGCAAAGATGGATAAAGTTT
TAAACAGAGAGGAATCTTTGCAGCTAATGGACCTTCTAGGTCTTGAAAGGAGTGGGAATTGGCTCCGGTG
CCCGTCAGTG
